Addgene plasmid #68759: pGL4.26-SS-192
Purpose: ZF9 Op x6 -- GFP
Depositing lab: James Collins. Depositing organization: Massachusetts Institute of Technology. Publication: DNA sense-and-respond protein modules for mammalian cells. Slomovic S, Collins JJ. Nat Methods. 2015 Sep 21. doi: 10.1038/nmeth.3585. PubMed 26389572.
Backbone
  Vector backbone: pGL4.26 luc2/minp/hygro
  Backbone manufacturer: Promega
  Backbone size w/o insert (bp): 4917
  Total vector size (bp): 4998
  Modifications to backbone: GFP instead of Luc
  Vector type: Mammalian Expression
  Selectable markers: Neomycin (select with G418)
Growth in bacteria
  Bacterial resistance: Ampicillin, 100 μg/mL
  Growth temperature: 37°C
  Growth strain: DH5alpha
  Copy number: High Copy
Gene/Insert
  Gene/Insert name: ZF9 Op 6x
  Species: Synthetic
  Insert size (bp): 81
Terms and licenses: Academic/Nonprofit Terms; Industry Terms: Not Available to Industry
How to cite: pGL4.26-SS-192 was a gift from James Collins (Addgene plasmid # 68759 ; http://n2t.net/addgene:68759 ; RRID:Addgene_68759)
