[The description below was written by a language model from this plasmid's Addgene catalogue record and pLannotate feature annotations shown in this document.]
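Description:
pGL4.26-SS-192 is a mammalian reporter plasmid built on the Promega pGL4.26 (luc2/minP/hygro) backbone, in which the luciferase gene has been replaced by GFP. It is propagated in E. coli through a high-copy ColE1/pUC-type origin and selected with ampicillin via the β-lactamase gene. For mammalian selection, the catalogue entry lists neomycin/G418. However, the annotated sequence contains an SV40 enhancer/early promoter driving a hygromycin B phosphotransferase gene with a synthetic poly(A) signal, which matches the "hygro" backbone name. No neomycin resistance gene appears in the feature table, so hygromycin is the marker the sequence supports.

The insert is a short synthetic element of 81 bp, described as six copies of an operator for the zinc finger protein ZF9. It is not annotated as its own feature, but from the layout it presumably lies in the unannotated region just upstream of the minimal TATA-box promoter (minP). This promoter has low basal activity and drives a mammalian codon-optimized EGFP coding sequence, followed by an SV40 polyadenylation signal. A synthetic poly(A) signal and an RNA polymerase II transcriptional pause site from the human α2-globin gene sit upstream of the reporter cassette, limiting read-through transcription from the backbone and keeping background low.

In this arrangement, EGFP should be produced appreciably only when a ZF9-based DNA-binding protein carrying an activation function is recruited to the operator array. The plasmid therefore serves as a fluorescent readout of ZF9-dependent transcription. The associated work concerns DNA sense-and-respond protein modules in mammalian cells, though the record does not describe the partner effector constructs.
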