Features (pLannotate 1.2.2; 13 found; start..end, strand, type, name):
    126..157     +  promoter       minP: minimal TATA-box promoter with low basal activity
    190..909     +  CDS            EGFP: the original enhanced GFP (Yang et al., 1996) mammalian codon-optimized
    953..1074    -  polyA_signal   SV40 poly(A) signal: SV40 polyadenylation signal
   1100..1231    -  CDS            LT_SV40 (fragment): Experimental evidence at protein level: Swiss-Prot protein existence level 1. Isoform 17kT antigen targets host RBL2 for degradation and promotes cell proliferation. Transactivates host cyclin A promoter through its J domain. From Simian virus 40 (SV40).
   1268..1625    +  promoter       SV40 promoter: SV40 enhancer and early promoter
   1656..2693    +  CDS            HygR: hygromycin B phosphotransferase confers resistance to hygromycin
   2717..2765    +  polyA_signal   poly(A) signal: synthetic polyadenylation signal
   2781..2912    +  CDS            TcR (fragment): tetracycline efflux protein; tet; confers resistance to tetracycline
   3092..3680    -  rep_origin     ori: high-copy-number ColE1/pMB1/pBR322/pUC origin of replication
   3880..4740    -  CDS            AmpR: β-lactamase confers resistance to ampicillin, carbenicillin, and related antibiotics
   4741..4782    -  promoter       AmpR promoter (fragment): bla
   4845..4893    +  polyA_signal   poly(A) signal: synthetic polyadenylation signal
   4907..4998    +  misc_feature   pause site: RNA polymerase II transcriptional pause signal from the human α2 globin gene
>Addgene plasmid #68759 | pGL4.26-SS-192 | depositor full sequence | sequence record 121007 | pGL4.26-SS-192 sequence 4998 bps
GGCCTAACTGGCCGGTACCTGAGCTCGCTAGCTGTAGATGGAGAAATGTAGATGGAGAAATGTAGATGGA
GAAATGTAGATGGAGAAATGTAGATGGAGAAATGTAGATGGAGAAGCTTAGACACTAGAGGGTATATAAT
GGAAGCTCGACTTCCAGCTTGGCAATCCGGTACTGTTGGTAAAGCCACCATGGTGAGCAAGGGCGAGGAG
CTGTTCACCGGGGTGGTGCCCATCCTGGTCGAGCTGGACGGCGACGTAAACGGCCACAAGTTCAGCGTGT
CCGGCGAGGGCGAGGGCGATGCCACCTACGGCAAGCTGACCCTGAAGTTCATCTGCACCACCGGCAAGCT
GCCCGTGCCCTGGCCCACCCTCGTGACCACCCTGACCTACGGCGTGCAGTGCTTCAGCCGCTACCCCGAC
CACATGAAGCAGCACGACTTCTTCAAGTCCGCCATGCCCGAAGGCTACGTCCAGGAGCGCACCATCTTCT
TCAAGGACGACGGCAACTACAAGACCCGCGCCGAGGTGAAGTTCGAGGGCGACACCCTGGTGAACCGCAT
CGAGCTGAAGGGCATCGACTTCAAGGAGGACGGCAACATCCTGGGGCACAAGCTGGAGTACAACTACAAC
AGCCACAACGTCTATATCATGGCCGACAAGCAGAAGAACGGCATCAAGGTGAACTTCAAGATCCGCCACA
ACATCGAGGACGGCAGCGTGCAGCTCGCCGACCACTACCAGCAGAACACCCCCATCGGCGACGGCCCCGT
GCTGCTGCCCGACAACCACTACCTGAGCACCCAGTCCGCCCTGAGCAAAGACCCCAACGAGAAGCGCGAT
CACATGGTCCTGCTGGAGTTCGTGACCGCCGCCGGGATCACTCTCGGCATGGACGAGCTGTACAAGTAAT
AATTCTAGAGTCGGGGCGGCCGGCCGCTTCGAGCAGACATGATAAGATACATTGATGAGTTTGGACAAAC
CACAACTAGAATGCAGTGAAAAAAATGCTTTATTTGTGAAATTTGTGATGCTATTGCTTTATTTGTAACC
ATTATAAGCTGCAATAAACAAGTTAACAACAACAATTGCATTCATTTTATGTTTCAGGTTCAGGGGGAGG
TGTGGGAGGTTTTTTAAAGCAAGTAAAACCTCTACAAATGTGGTAAAATCGATAAGGATCCGTTTGCGTA
TTGGGCGCTCTTCCGCTGATCTGCGCAGCACCATGGCCTGAAATAACCTCTGAAAGAGGAACTTGGTTAG
CTACCTTCTGAGGCGGAAAGAACCAGCTGTGGAATGTGTGTCAGTTAGGGTGTGGAAAGTCCCCAGGCTC
CCCAGCAGGCAGAAGTATGCAAAGCATGCATCTCAATTAGTCAGCAACCAGGTGTGGAAAGTCCCCAGGC
TCCCCAGCAGGCAGAAGTATGCAAAGCATGCATCTCAATTAGTCAGCAACCATAGTCCCGCCCCTAACTC
CGCCCATCCCGCCCCTAACTCCGCCCAGTTCCGCCCATTCTCCGCCCCATGGCTGACTAATTTTTTTTAT
TTATGCAGAGGCCGAGGCCGCCTCTGCCTCTGAGCTATTCCAGAAGTAGTGAGGAGGCTTTTTTGGAGGC
CTAGGCTTTTGCAAAAAGCTCGATTCTTCTGACACTAGCGCCACCATGAAGAAGCCCGAACTCACCGCTA
CCAGCGTTGAAAAATTTCTCATCGAGAAGTTCGACAGTGTGAGCGACCTGATGCAGTTGTCGGAGGGCGA
AGAGAGCCGAGCCTTCAGCTTCGATGTCGGCGGACGCGGCTATGTACTGCGGGTGAATAGCTGCGCTGAT
GGCTTCTACAAAGACCGCTACGTGTACCGCCACTTCGCCAGCGCTGCACTACCCATCCCCGAAGTGTTGG
ACATCGGCGAGTTCAGCGAGAGCCTGACATACTGCATCAGTAGACGCGCCCAAGGCGTTACTCTCCAAGA
CCTCCCCGAAACAGAGCTGCCTGCTGTGTTACAGCCTGTCGCCGAAGCTATGGATGCTATTGCCGCCGCC
GACCTCAGTCAAACCAGCGGCTTCGGCCCATTCGGGCCCCAAGGCATCGGCCAGTACACAACCTGGCGGG
ATTTCATTTGCGCCATTGCTGATCCCCATGTCTACCACTGGCAGACCGTGATGGACGACACCGTGTCCGC
CAGCGTAGCTCAAGCCCTGGACGAACTGATGCTGTGGGCCGAAGACTGTCCCGAGGTGCGCCACCTCGTC
CATGCCGACTTCGGCAGCAACAACGTCCTGACCGACAACGGCCGCATCACCGCCGTAATCGACTGGTCCG
AAGCTATGTTCGGGGACAGTCAGTACGAGGTGGCCAACATCTTCTTCTGGCGGCCCTGGCTGGCTTGCAT
GGAGCAGCAGACTCGCTACTTCGAGCGCCGGCATCCCGAGCTGGCCGGCAGCCCTCGTCTGCGAGCCTAC
ATGCTGCGCATCGGCCTGGATCAGCTCTACCAGAGCCTCGTGGACGGCAACTTCGACGATGCTGCCTGGG
CTCAAGGCCGCTGCGATGCCATCGTCCGCAGCGGGGCCGGCACCGTCGGTCGCACACAAATCGCTCGCCG
GAGCGCAGCCGTATGGACCGACGGCTGCGTCGAGGTGCTGGCCGACAGCGGCAACCGCCGGCCCAGTACA
CGACCGCGCGCTAAGGAGGTAGGTCGAGTTTAAACTCTAGAACCGGTCATGGCCGCAATAAAATATCTTT
ATTTTCATTACATCTGTGTGTTGGTTTTTTGTGTGTTCGAACTAGATGCTGTCGACCGATGCCCTTGAGA
GCCTTCAACCCAGTCAGCTCCTTCCGGTGGGCGCGGGGCATGACTATCGTCGCCGCACTTATGACTGTCT
TCTTTATCATGCAACTCGTAGGACAGGTGCCGGCAGCGCTCTTCCGCTTCCTCGCTCACTGACTCGCTGC
GCTCGGTCGTTCGGCTGCGGCGAGCGGTATCAGCTCACTCAAAGGCGGTAATACGGTTATCCACAGAATC
AGGGGATAACGCAGGAAAGAACATGTGAGCAAAAGGCCAGCAAAAGGCCAGGAACCGTAAAAAGGCCGCG
TTGCTGGCGTTTTTCCATAGGCTCCGCCCCCCTGACGAGCATCACAAAAATCGACGCTCAAGTCAGAGGT
GGCGAAACCCGACAGGACTATAAAGATACCAGGCGTTTCCCCCTGGAAGCTCCCTCGTGCGCTCTCCTGT
TCCGACCCTGCCGCTTACCGGATACCTGTCCGCCTTTCTCCCTTCGGGAAGCGTGGCGCTTTCTCATAGC
TCACGCTGTAGGTATCTCAGTTCGGTGTAGGTCGTTCGCTCCAAGCTGGGCTGTGTGCACGAACCCCCCG
TTCAGCCCGACCGCTGCGCCTTATCCGGTAACTATCGTCTTGAGTCCAACCCGGTAAGACACGACTTATC
GCCACTGGCAGCAGCCACTGGTAACAGGATTAGCAGAGCGAGGTATGTAGGCGGTGCTACAGAGTTCTTG
AAGTGGTGGCCTAACTACGGCTACACTAGAAGAACAGTATTTGGTATCTGCGCTCTGCTGAAGCCAGTTA
CCTTCGGAAAAAGAGTTGGTAGCTCTTGATCCGGCAAACAAACCACCGCTGGTAGCGGTGGTTTTTTTGT
TTGCAAGCAGCAGATTACGCGCAGAAAAAAAGGATCTCAAGAAGATCCTTTGATCTTTTCTACGGGGTCT
GACGCTCAGTGGAACGAAAACTCACGTTAAGGGATTTTGGTCATGAGATTATCAAAAAGGATCTTCACCT
AGATCCTTTTAAATTAAAAATGAAGTTTTAAATCAATCTAAAGTATATATGAGTAAACTTGGTCTGACAG
CGGCCGCAAATGCTAAACCACTGCAGTGGTTACCAGTGCTTGATCAGTGAGGCACCGATCTCAGCGATCT
GCCTATTTCGTTCGTCCATAGTGGCCTGACTCCCCGTCGTGTAGATCACTACGATTCGTGAGGGCTTACC
ATCAGGCCCCAGCGCAGCAATGATGCCGCGAGAGCCGCGTTCACCGGCCCCCGATTTGTCAGCAATGAAC
CAGCCAGCAGGGAGGGCCGAGCGAAGAAGTGGTCCTGCTACTTTGTCCGCCTCCATCCAGTCTATGAGCT
GCTGTCGTGATGCTAGAGTAAGAAGTTCGCCAGTGAGTAGTTTCCGAAGAGTTGTGGCCATTGCTACTGG
CATCGTGGTATCACGCTCGTCGTTCGGTATGGCTTCGTTCAACTCTGGTTCCCAGCGGTCAAGCCGGGTC
ACATGATCACCCATATTATGAAGAAATGCAGTCAGCTCCTTAGGGCCTCCGATCGTTGTCAGAAGTAAGT
TGGCCGCGGTGTTGTCGCTCATGGTAATGGCAGCACTACACAATTCTCTTACCGTCATGCCATCCGTAAG
ATGCTTTTCCGTGACCGGCGAGTACTCAACCAAGTCGTTTTGTGAGTAGTGTATACGGCGACCAAGCTGC
TCTTGCCCGGCGTCTATACGGGACAACACCGCGCCACATAGCAGTACTTTGAAAGTGCTCATCATCGGGA
ATCGTTCTTCGGGGCGGAAAGACTCAAGGATCTTGCCGCTATTGAGATCCAGTTCGATATAGCCCACTCT
TGCACCCAGTTGATCTTCAGCATCTTTTACTTTCACCAGCGTTTCGGGGTGTGCAAAAACAGGCAAGCAA
AATGCCGCAAAGAAGGGAATGAGTGCGACACGAAAATGTTGGATGCTCATACTCGTCCTTTTTCAATATT
ATTGAAGCATTTATCAGGGTTACTAGTACGTCTCTCAAGGATAAGTAAGTAATATTAAGGTACGGGAGGT
ATTGGACAGGCCGCAATAAAATATCTTTATTTTCATTACATCTGTGTGTTGGTTTTTTGTGTGAATCGAT
AGTACTAACATACGCTCTCCATCAAAACAAAACGAAACAAAACAAACTAGCAAAATAGGCTGTCCCCAGT
GCAAGTGCAGGTGCCAGAACATTTCTCT
