>Addgene plasmid #68759 | pGL4.26-SS-192 | addgene partial sequence | sequence record 124918 | EGFP-N 5'-CGTCGCCGTCCAGCTCGACCAG-3'
GCTCCTCGCCCTTGCTCACCATGGTGGCTTTACCAACAGTACCGGATTGCCAAGCTGGAAGTCGAGCTTC
CATTATATACCCTCTAGTGTCTAAGCTTCTCCATCTACATTTCTCCATCTACATTTCTCCATCTACATTT
CTCCATCTACATTTCTCCATCTACATTTCTCCATCTACAGCTAGCGAGCTCAGGTACCGGCCAGTTAGGC
CAGAGAAATGTTCTGGCACCTGCACTTGCACTGGGGACAGCCTATTTTGCTAGTTTGTTTTGTTTCGTTT
TGTTTTGATGGAGAGCGTATGTTAGTACTATCGATTCACACAAAAAACCAACACACAGATGTAATGAAAA
TAAAGATATTTTATTGCGGCCTGTCCAATACCTCCCGTACCTTAATATTACTTACTTATCCTTGAGAGAC
GTACTAGTAACCCTGATAAATGCTTCAATAATATTGAAAAAGGACGAGTATGAGCATCCAACATTTTCGT
GTCGCACTCATTCCCTTCTTTGCGGCATTTTGCTTGCCTGTTTTTGCACACCCCGAAACGCTGGTGAAAG
TAAAAGATGCTGAAGATCAACTGGGTGCAAGAGTGGGCTATATCGAACTGGATCTCAATAGCGGCAAGAT
CCTTGAGTCTTTCCGCCCCGAAGAACGATTCCCGATGATGAGCACTTTCAAAGTACTGCTATGTGGCGCG
GTGTTGTCCCGTATAGACGCCGGGCAAGAGCAGCTTGGTCGCCGTATACACTACTCACAAAACGACTTGG
TTGAGTACTCGCCGGTCACGGAAAAGCATC
