>Addgene plasmid #68759 | pGL4.26-SS-192 | addgene partial sequence | sequence record 124919 | EBV-rev 5'-GTGGTTTGTCCAAACTCATC-3'
CGGCCGGCCGCCCCGACTCTAGAATTATTACTTGTACAGCTCGTCCATGCCGAGAGTGATCCCGGCGGCG
GTCACGAACTCCAGCAGGACCATGTGATCGCGCTTCTCGTTGGGGTCTTTGCTCAGGGCGGACTGGGTGC
TCAGGTAGTGGTTGTCGGGCAGCAGCACGGGGCCGTCGCCGATGGGGGTGTTCTGCTGGTAGTGGTCGGC
GAGCTGCACGCTGCCGTCCTCGATGTTGTGGCGGATCTTGAAGTTCACCTTGATGCCGTTCTTCTGCTTG
TCGGCCATGATATAGACGTTGTGGCTGTTGTAGTTGTACTCCAGCTTGTGCCCCAGGATGTTGCCGTCCT
CCTTGAAGTCGATGCCCTTCAGCTCGATGCGGTTCACCAGGGTGTCGCCCTCGAACTTCACCTCGGCGCG
GGTCTTGTAGTTGCCGTCGTCCTTGAAGAAGATGGTGCGCTCCTGGACGTAGCCTTCGGGCATGGCGGAC
TTGAAGAAGTCGTGCTGCTTCATGTGGTCGGGGTAGCGGCTGAAGCACTGCACGCCGTAGGTCAGGGTGG
TCACGAGGGTGGGCCAGGGCACGGGCAGCTTGCCGGTGGTGCAGATGAACTTCAGGGTCAGCTTGCCGTA
GGTGGCATCGCCCTCGCCCTCGCCGGACACGCTGAACTTGTGGCCGTTTACGTCGCCGTCCAGCTCGACC
AGGATGGGCACCACCCCGGTGAACAGCTCCTCGCCCTTGCTCACCATGGTGGCTTTACCAACAGTACCGG
ATTGCCAAGCTGGAAGTCGAGCTTCCATTATATACCCTCTAGTGTCTAAGCTTCTCCATCTACA
